Addgene plasmid #27104: pRK5-Flag-HA-Merlin
Depositing lab: Filippo Giancotti. Depositing organization: Memorial Sloan-Kettering Cancer Center. Publication: Merlin/NF2 suppresses tumorigenesis by inhibiting the E3 ubiquitin ligase CRL4(DCAF1) in the nucleus. Li W, You L, Cooper J, Schiavon G, Pepe-Caprio A, Zhou L, Ishii R, Giovannini M, Hanemann CO, Long SB, Erdjument-Bromage H, Zhou P, Tempst P, Giancotti FG. Cell. 2010 Feb 19. 140(4):477-90. 10.1016/j.cell.2010.01.029 PubMed 20178741.
Backbone
  Vector backbone: pRK5
  Backbone size w/o insert (bp): 4700
  Vector type: Mammalian Expression
Growth in bacteria
  Bacterial resistance: Ampicillin, 100 μg/mL
  Growth temperature: 37°C
  Growth strain: DH5alpha
  Copy number: High Copy
Gene/Insert
  Gene/Insert name: Merlin (alt name: Nf2)
  Species: M. musculus (mouse)
  Insert size (bp): 1900
  GenBank ID: NM_010898
  Entrez Gene: Nf2 (a.k.a. merlin)
  Tag / fusion protein: Flag (N terminal on insert); HA (N terminal on insert)
  Cloning method: Restriction Enzyme; 5′ cloning site EcoRI (not destroyed); 3′ cloning site XbaI (not destroyed)
  Sequencing primers: 5′ SP6
Terms and licenses: Academic/Nonprofit Terms; Industry Terms: Not Available to Industry
How to cite: pRK5-Flag-HA-Merlin was a gift from Filippo Giancotti (Addgene plasmid # 27104 ; http://n2t.net/addgene:27104 ; RRID:Addgene_27104)
