[The description below was written by a language model from this plasmid's Addgene catalogue record.]
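Description:
pRK5-Flag-HA-Merlin is a mammalian expression plasmid built on the pRK5 backbone (about 4.7 kb without insert) that carries the mouse Nf2 coding sequence, encoding the tumour suppressor Merlin. The roughly 1.9 kb insert was placed between EcoRI and XbaI sites, both of which were preserved, so the cassette can be excised or exchanged by restriction digestion. The plasmid is maintained in E. coli as a high-copy vector under ampicillin selection. The record does not include a feature table and does not name the promoter, polyadenylation signal or origin of replication. pRK5-family vectors are generally known as CMV-promoter-driven transient expression plasmids, and the use of an SP6 primer for 5′ sequencing suggests an SP6 promoter site lies upstream of the insert, but these details are not confirmed here. No mammalian selection marker is recorded.

Merlin is expressed with tandem Flag and HA epitope tags at its N terminus. This dual-tag arrangement allows detection by immunoblotting or immunofluorescence with either antibody. It is also well suited to sequential two-step affinity purification, which recovers the protein and its binding partners from transfected cells with low background. The associated publication concerns Merlin's suppression of tumorigenesis through inhibition of the CRL4(DCAF1) E3 ubiquitin ligase in the nucleus. This is consistent with use of the construct for overexpressing tagged Merlin in mammalian cells to study its interactions, localisation and growth-suppressive function.
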