>Addgene plasmid #27104 | pRK5-Flag-HA-Merlin | addgene partial sequence | sequence record 33369 | 27104 with SP6
GGTGTCCACTCCCAGGTCCAACTGCACCTCGGTTCTATCGATTGAATTCACCATGGACTACAAAGACGAT
GACGACAAGGCTGGAGCATACCCATACGACGTGCCAGACTACGCAGGATCCGCCGGAGCCATCGCTTCTC
GCATGAGCTTCAGCTCACTCAAGAGGAAGCAGCCCAAGACATTCACGGTGCGGATCGTGACCATGGACGC
CGAGATGGAGTTCAACTGCGAGATGAAATGGAAGGGGAAGGACCTGTTTGATTTGGTGTGCCGGACACTG
GGGCTTCGGGAAACCTGGTTCTTTGGACTGCAGTATACAATCAAGGACACGGTGGCCTGGCTCAAAATGG
ACAAGAAGGTGTTGGATCATGATGTTTCGAAGGAAGAACCAGTTACCTTTCACTTCCTGGCCAAATTTTA
TCCTGAAAATGCTGAGGAGGAGCTAGTTCAAGAGATCACGCAACACTTATTTTTCTTACAGGTGAAGAAG
CAGATTTTGGATGAAAAGGTCTACTGCCCTCCCGAGGCGTCCGTGCTCTTGGCGTCATATGCTGTCCAGG
CCAAGTATGGCGACTATGACCCCTCTGTGCACAAGCGGGGATTTTTAGCCCAAGAGGAATTGCTCCCGAA
AAGGGTGATAAATCTCTATCAGATGACTCCGGAAATGTGGGAGGAGAGAATTACGGCTTGGTATGCGGAA
CACCGGGGCAGAGCCAGGGATGAAGCTGAAATGGAGTATTTGAAGATAGCTCAGGACCTGGAGATGTATG
GTGTGAACTACTTTACAATCCGGAATAAAAAGGGCACAGAGTTGCTGCTTGGAGTGGATGCTCTTGGGCT
TCATATCTATGACCCTG
