>Addgene plasmid #27104 | pRK5-Flag-HA-Merlin | addgene partial sequence | sequence record 33370 | 27014 with SV40pA-R
ATTAACTCATAACAGTTGGGCCATGGCGGCCAAGCTTCTGCAGGTCGACTCTAGACTAGAGTTCTTCAAA
GAAGGCCACTCGGGACTTGGCGCTCTGCAGAGTGAGCTTTTTAATGGTATTATGCTTGCTGCTGGGGCCG
CCTCTGTCTGAGCTCTCGCTGTGTAGGACGTCCAAGGCCGTCTCCCGCTCTTTGAGTTTCAAGGCCTCGA
TCTCAGTCTTGAGCTCGTTGAGCTGCTCCTGCAGATGCTTGCTCTTCTCCATGTACTCCACTTTTTCTTT
CTCTATCTCCATGGAAAGTCGCTTCATGTCCGTATCCTTGAAGTCGAATGACAAGCTGTCAGCAATAATG
TCGAAGCTCGGTATGTCAGGAGGCAGTGGTGGTGGAATTGGGTTCATGGGTGGATAGGTGGGCTTGGTGG
CGATTTCTAAGAGCTTCTGCTTGGCTCTTCGCTCTGCTTCTCGGGCTTCTTGCAAGTCTTGCTTTAACTG
ATCAGCCTCCTTGGCCCTCCTCTCTGACTCCTCAGCCATCTTCAATGCCAGCACTTCAGCCTCCAGCACC
TTCTGCTCCATCAGGCGCTTCTCCTCCTCTGTCCGAATGGCCGTGGCCTTGATTCGCTGCATCTCTTGCT
CAGCCTCTGCAGCCTTTTGTGCCAAAAGCTTGGCCTCCTCCTCTGTGATCTGAGCCTTTTCAGCCAACAG
ATCAGCTGTCTCCTCAGAGCGCATCAGAGCTTCATTGGCCATCGTTGCTTCTTCTTTCATCTGCAGGAGT
CTCCTCTCTAACTCATCTCTTGTACGCTCGGCCTCCTCCCGCATCTGCTTCTCTCGAGCCAGCCGCTGCC
TTTCCATCTGCTTTCTAGCCTTCTCTTCCCTGGCCTGGGCTTTCATCTGCTGAACTTCTAAAGAGTCAGC
TTTCCGTCGCCTCA
